>Addgene plasmid #144965 | TFORF3489 | addgene full sequence | sequence record 404533 | Addgene NGS Result
TTAATGTAGTCTTATGCAATACTCTTGTAGTCTTGCAACATGGTAACGATGAGTTAGCAACATGCCTTAC
AAGGAGAGAAAAAGCACCGTGCATGCCGATTGGTGGAAGTAAGGTGGTACGATCGTGCCTTATTAGGAAG
GCAACAGACGGGTCTGACATGGATTGGACGAACCACTGAATTGCCGCATTGCAGAGATATTGTATTTAAG
TGCCTAGCTCGATACATAAACGGGTCTCTCTGGTTAGACCAGATCTGAGCCTGGGAGCTCTCTGGCTAAC
TAGGGAACCCACTGCTTAAGCCTCAATAAAGCTTGCCTTGAGTGCTTCAAGTAGTGTGTGCCCGTCTGTT
GTGTGACTCTGGTAACTAGAGATCCCTCAGACCCTTTTAGTCAGTGTGGAAAATCTCTAGCAGTGGCGCC
CGAACAGGGACTTGAAAGCGAAAGGGAAACCAGAGGAGCTCTCTCGACGCAGGACTCGGCTTGCTGAAGC
GCGCACGGCAAGAGGCGAGGGGCGGCGACTGGTGAGTACGCCAAAAATTTTGACTAGCGGAGGCTAGAAG
GAGAGAGATGGGTGCGAGAGCGTCAGTATTAAGCGGGGGAGAATTAGATCGCGATGGGAAAAAATTCGGT
TAAGGCCAGGGGGAAAGAAAAAATATAAATTAAAACATATAGTATGGGCAAGCAGGGAGCTAGAACGATT
CGCAGTTAATCCTGGCCTGTTAGAAACATCAGAAGGCTGTAGACAAATACTGGGACAGCTACAACCATCC
CTTCAGACAGGATCAGAAGAACTTAGATCATTATATAATACAGTAGCAACCCTCTATTGTGTGCATCAAA
GGATAGAGATAAAAGACACCAAGGAAGCTTTAGACAAGATAGAGGAAGAGCAAAACAAAAGTAAGACCAC
CGCACAGCAAGCGGCCGCTGATCTTCAGACCTGGAGGAGGAGATATGAGGGACAATTGGAGAAGTGAATT
ATATAAATATAAAGTAGTAAAAATTGAACCATTAGGAGTAGCACCCACCAAGGCAAAGAGAAGAGTGGTG
CAGAGAGAAAAAAGAGCAGTGGGAATAGGAGCTTTGTTCCTTGGGTTCTTGGGAGCAGCAGGAAGCACTA
TGGGCGCAGCGTCAATGACGCTGACGGTACAGGCCAGACAATTATTGTCTGGTATAGTGCAGCAGCAGAA
CAATTTGCTGAGGGCTATTGAGGCGCAACAGCATCTGTTGCAACTCACAGTCTGGGGCATCAAGCAGCTC
CAGGCAAGAATCCTGGCTGTGGAAAGATACCTAAAGGATCAACAGCTCCTGGGGATTTGGGGTTGCTCTG
GAAAACTCATTTGCACCACTGCTGTGCCTTGGAATGCTAGTTGGAGTAATAAATCTCTGGAACAGATTTG
GAATCACACGACCTGGATGGAGTGGGACAGAGAAATTAACAATTACACAAGCTTAATACACTCCTTAATT
GAAGAATCGCAAAACCAGCAAGAAAAGAATGAACAAGAATTATTGGAATTAGATAAATGGGCAAGTTTGT
GGAATTGGTTTAACATAACAAATTGGCTGTGGTATATAAAATTATTCATAATGATAGTAGGAGGCTTGGT
AGGTTTAAGAATAGTTTTTGCTGTACTTTCTATAGTGAATAGAGTTAGGCAGGGATATTCACCATTATCG
TTTCAGACCCACCTCCCAACCCCGAGGGGACCCATGCATTGCATCTCAATTAGTCAGCAACCAGGTGTGG
AAAGTCCCCAGGCTCCCCAGCAGGCAGAAGTATGCAAAGCATGCGTCTCAATTAGTCAGCAACCATAGTC
CCGCCCCTAACTCCGCCCATCCCGCCCCTAACTCCGCCCAGTTCCGCCCATTCTCCGCCCCATGGCTGAC
TAATTTTTTTTATTTATGCAGAGGCCGAGGCCGCCTCGGCCTCTGAGCTATTCCAGAAGTAGTGAGGAGG
CTTTTTTGGAGGCCTAGGCTTTTGCAAAAAGCTTTCTAGAGGTACCACCGGAGCTTACCATGACCGAGTA
CAAGCCCACGGTGCGCCTCGCCACCCGCGACGACGTCCCCAGGGCCGTACGCACCCTCGCCGCCGCGTTC
GCCGACTACCCCGCCACGCGCCACACCGTCGATCCGGACCGCCACATCGAGCGGGTCACCGAGCTGCAAG
AACTCTTCCTCACGCGCGTCGGGCTCGACATCGGCAAGGTGTGGGTCGCGGACGACGGCGCCGCCGTGGC
GGTCTGGACCACGCCGGAGAGCGTCGAAGCGGGGGCGGTGTTCGCCGAGATCGGCCCGCGCATGGCCGAG
TTGAGCGGTTCCCGGCTGGCCGCGCAGCAACAGATGGAAGGCCTCCTGGCGCCGCACCGGCCCAAGGAGC
CCGCGTGGTTCCTGGCCACCGTCGGCGTCTCGCCCGACCACCAGGGCAAGGGTCTGGGCAGCGCCGTCGT
GCTCCCCGGAGTGGAGGCGGCCGAGCGCGCCGGGGTGCCCGCCTTCCTGGAGACCTCCGCGCCCCGCAAC
CTCCCCTTCTACGAGCGGCTCGGCTTCACCGTCACCGCCGACGTCGAGGTGCCCGAAGGACCGCGCACCT
GGTGCATGACCCGCAAGCCCGGTGCCAGTTAACGAATTCTAGATCTTGAGACAAATGGCAGTATTCATCC
ACAATTTTAAAAGAAAAGGGGGGATTGGGGGGTACAGTGCAGGGGAAAGAATAGTAGACATAATAGCAAC
AGACATACAAACTAAAGAATTACAAAAACAAATTACAAAAATTCAAAATTTTCGGGTTTATTACAGGGAC
AGCAGAGATCCACTTTGGCGCCGGCTCGAGGCCTGCAGGTGCAAAGATGGATAAAGTTTTAAACAGAGAG
GAATCTTTGCAGCTAATGGACCTTCTAGGTCTTGAAAGGAGTGGGAATTGGCTCCGGTGCCCGTCAGTGG
GCAGAGCGCACATCGCCCACAGTCCCCGAGAAGTTGGGGGGAGGGGTCGGCAATTGAACCGGTGCCTAGA
GAAGGTGGCGCGGGGTAAACTGGGAAAGTGATGTCGTGTACTGGCTCCGCCTTTTTCCCGAGGGTGGGGG
AGAACCGTATATAAGTGCAGTAGTCGCCGTGAACGTTCTTTTTCGCAACGGGTTTGCCGCCAGAACACAG
GTAAGTGCCGTGTGTGGTTCCCGCGGGCCTGGCCTCTTTACGGGTTATGGCCCTTGCGTGCCTTGAATTA
CTTCCACCTGGCTGCAGTACGTGATTCTTGATCCCGAGCTTCGGGTTGGAAGTGGGTGGGAGAGTTCGAG
GCCTTGCGCTTAAGGAGCCCCTTCGCCTCGTGCTTGAGTTGAGGCCTGGCCTGGGCGCTGGGGCCGCCGC
GTGCGAATCTGGTGGCACCTTCGCGCCTGTCTCGCTGCTTTCGATAAGTCTCTAGCCATTTAAAATTTTT
GATGACCTGCTGCGACGCTTTTTTTCTGGCAAGATAGTCTTGTAAATGCGGGCCAAGATCTGCACACTGG
TATTTCGGTTTTTGGGGCCGCGGGCGGCGACGGGGCCCGTGCGTCCCAGCGCACATGTTCGGCGAGGCGG
GGCCTGCGAGCGCGGCCACCGAGAATCGGACGGGGGTAGTCTCAAGCTGGCCGGCCTGCTCTGGTGCCTG
GCCTCGCGCCGCCGTGTATCGCCCCGCCCTGGGCGGCAAGGCTGGCCCGGTCGGCACCAGTTGCGTGAGC
GGAAAGATGGCCGCTTCCCGGCCCTGCTGCAGGGAGCTCAAAATGGAGGACGCGGCGCTCGGGAGAGCGG
GCGGGTGAGTCACCCACACAAAGGAAAAGGGCCTTTCCGTCCTCAGCCGTCGCTTCATGTGACTCCACGG
AGTACCGGGCGCCGTCCAGGCACCTCGATTAGTTCTCGAGCTTTTGGAGTACGTCGTCTTTAGGTTGGGG
GGAGGGGTTTTATGCGATGGAGTTTCCCCACACTGAGTGGGTGGAGACTGAAGTTAGGCCAGCTTGGCAC
TTGATGTAATTCTCCTTGGAATTTGCCCTTTTTGAGTTTGGATCTTGGTTCATTCTCAAGCCTCAGACAG
TGGTTCAAAGTTTTTTTCTTCCATTTCAGGTGTCGTGAGGCTAGCATCGATTGATCAACAAGTTTGTACA
AAAAAGTTGGCATGGATGCTGATGAGGGTCAAGACATGTCCCAAGTTTCAGGGAAGGAAAGCCCCCCTGT
AAGCGATACTCCAGATGAGGGCGATGAGCCCATGCCGATCCCCGAGGACCTCTCCACCACCTCGGGAGGA
CAGCAAAGCTCCAAGAGTGACAGAGTCGTGGCCAGTAATGTTAAAGTAGAGACTCAGAGTGATGAAGAGA
ATGGGCGTGCCTGTGAAATGAATGGGGAAGAATGTGCGGAGGATTTACGAATGCTTGATGCCTCGGGAGA
GAAAATGAATGGCTCCCACAGGGACCAAGGCAGCTCGGCTTTGTCGGGAGTTGGAGGCATTCGACTTCCT
AACGGAAAACTAAAGTGTGATATCTGTGGGATCATTTGCATCGGGCCCAATGTGCTCATGGTTCACAAAA
GAAGCCACACTGGAGAACGGCCCTTCCAGTGCAATCAGTGCGGGGCCTCATTCACCCAGAAGGGCAACCT
GCTCCGGCACATCAAGCTGCATTCCGGGGAGAAGCCCTTCAAATGCCACCTCTGCAACTACGCCTGCCGC
CGGAGGGACGCCCTCACTGGCCACCTGAGGACGCACTCCGTCATTAAAGAAGAAACTAATCACAGTGAAA
TGGCAGAAGACCTGTGCAAGATAGGATCAGAGAGATCTCTCGTGCTGGACAGACTAGCAAGTAACGTCGC
CAAACGTAAGAGCTCTATGCCTCAGAAATTTCTTGGGGACAAGGGCCTGTCCGACACGCCCTACGACAGC
AGCGCCAGCTACGAGAAGGAGAACGAAATGATGAAGTCCCACGTGATGGACCAAGCCATCAACAACGCCA
TCAACTACCTGGGGGCCGAGTCCCTGCGCCCGCTGGTGCAGACGCCCCCGGGCGGTTCCGAGGTGGTCCC
GGTCATCAGCCCGATGTACCAGCTGCACAAGCCGCTCGCGGAGGGCACCCCGCGCTCCAACCACTCGGCC
CAGGACAGCGCCGTGGAGAACCTGCTGCTGCTCTCCAAGGCCAAGTTGGTGCCCTCGGAGCGCGAGGCGT
CCCCGAGCAACAGCTGCCAAGACTCCACGGACACCGAGAGCAACAACGAGGAGCAGCGCAGCGGTCTCAT
CTACCTGACCAACCACATCGCCCCGCACGCGCGCAACGGGCTGTCGCTCAAGGAGGAGCACCGCGCCTAC
GACCTGCTGCGCGCCGCCTCCGAGAACTCGCAGGACGCGCTCCGCGTGGTCAGCACCAGCGGGGAGCAGA
TGAAGGTGTACAAGTGCGAACACTGCCGGGTGCTCTTCCTGGATCACGTCATGTACACCATCCACATGGG
CTGCCACGGCTTCCGTGATCCTTTTGAGTGCAACATGTGCGGCTACCACAGCCAGGACCGGTACGAGTTC
TCGTCGCACATAACGCGAGGGGAGCACCGCTTCCACATGAGCTACCCAACTTTCTTGTACAAAGTGGTTG
ATATCGGTAAGCCTATCCCTAACCCTCTCCTCGGTCTCGATTCTACGTAGTAATGAACTAGTCCGTAACT
TGAAAGTATTTCGATTTCTTGGCTTTATATATCTTGTGGAAAGGACGACTGCACAGGTGAAGTGAGACAA
TTACGCGTTAAGTCGACAATCAACCTCTGGATTACAAAATTTGTGAAAGATTGACTGGTATTCTTAACTA
TGTTGCTCCTTTTACGCTATGTGGATACGCTGCTTTAATGCCTTTGTATCATGCTATTGCTTCCCGTATG
GCTTTCATTTTCTCCTCCTTGTATAAATCCTGGTTGCTGTCTCTTTATGAGGAGTTGTGGCCCGTTGTCA
GGCAACGTGGCGTGGTGTGCACTGTGTTTGCTGACGCAACCCCCACTGGTTGGGGCATTGCCACCACCTG
TCAGCTCCTTTCCGGGACTTTCGCTTTCCCCCTCCCTATTGCCACGGCGGAACTCATCGCCGCCTGCCTT
GCCCGCTGCTGGACAGGGGCTCGGCTGTTGGGCACTGACAATTCCGTGGTGTTGTCGGGGAAATCATCGT
CCTTTCCTTGGCTGCTCGCCTGTGTTGCCACCTGGATTCTGCGCGGGACGTCCTTCTGCTACGTCCCTTC
GGCCCTCAATCCAGCGGACCTTCCTTCCCGCGGCCTGCTGCCGGCTCTGCGGCCTCTTCCGCGTCTTCGC
CTTCGCCCTCAGACGAGTCGGATCTCCCTTTGGGCCGCCTCCCCGCGTCGACTTTAAGACCAATGACTTA
CAAGGCAGCTGTAGATCTTAGCCACTTTTTAAAAGAAAAGGGGGGACTGGAAGGGCTAATTCACTCCCAA
CGAAGACAAGATCTGCTTTTTGCTTGTACTGGGTCTCTCTGGTTAGACCAGATCTGAGCCTGGGAGCTCT
CTGGCTAACTAGGGAACCCACTGCTTAAGCCTCAATAAAGCTTGCCTTGAGTGCTTCAAGTAGTGTGTGC
CCGTCTGTTGTGTGACTCTGGTAACTAGAGATCCCTCAGACCCTTTTAGTCAGTGTGGAAAATCTCTAGC
AGTACGTATAGTAGTTCATGTCATCTTATTATTCAGTATTTATAACTTGCAAAGAAATGAATATCAGAGA
GTGAGAGGAACTTGTTTATTGCAGCTTATAATGGTTACAAATAAAGCAATAGCATCACAAATTTCACAAA
TAAAGCATTTTTTTCACTGCATTCTAGTTGTGGTTTGTCCAAACTCATCAATGTATCTTATCATGTCTGG
CTCTAGCTATCCCGCCCCTAACTCCGCCCATCCCGCCCCTAACTCCGCCCAGTTCCGCCCATTCTCCGCC
CCATGGCTGACTAATTTTTTTTATTTATGCAGAGGCCGAGGCCGCCTCGGCCTCTGAGCTATTCCAGAAG
TAGTGAGGAGGCTTTTTTGGAGGCCTAGGGACGTACCCAATTCGCCCTATAGTGAGTCGTATTACGCGCG
CTCACTGGCCGTCGTTTTACAACGTCGTGACTGGGAAAACCCTGGCGTTACCCAACTTAATCGCCTTGCA
GCACATCCCCCTTTCGCCAGCTGGCGTAATAGCGAAGAGGCCCGCACCGATCGCCCTTCCCAACAGTTGC
GCAGCCTGAATGGCGAATGGG
[124 nt withheld, positions 7232-7355]
C
[91 nt withheld, positions 7357-7447]
A
[49 nt withheld, positions 7449-7497]
CCTTTGACGTTGGAGTCCACGTTCTTT
[37 nt withheld, positions 7525-7561]
ACCCTATCTCGGTCTATTCTTTTGATTTATAAGGGATTTTGCCGATTTCGGCCTATTGGTTAAAAAATGA
GCTGATTTAACAAAAATTTAACGCGAATTTTAACAAAATATTAACGCTTACAATTTAGGTGGCACTTTTC
GGGGAAATGTGCGCGGAACCCCTATTTGTTTATTTTTCTAAATACATTCAAATATGTATCCGCTCATGAG
ACAATAACCCTGATAAATGCTTCAATAATATTGAAAAAGGAAGAGTATGAGTATTCAACATTTCCGTGTC
GCCCTTATTCCCTTTTTTGCGGCATTTTGCCTTCCTGTTTTTGCTCACCCAGAAACGCTGGTGAAAGTAA
AAGATGCTGAAGATCAGTTGGGTGCACGAGTGGGTTACATCGAACTGGATCTCAACAGCGGTAAGATCCT
TGAGAGTTTTCGCCCCGAAGAACGTTTTCCAATGATGAGCACTTTTAAAGTTCTGCTATGTGGCGCGGTA
TTATCCCGTATTGACGCCGGGCAAGAGCAACTCGGTCGCCGCATACACTATTCTCAGAATGACTTGGTTG
AGTACTCACCAGTCACAGAAAAGCATCTTACGGATGGCATGACAGTAAGAGAATTATGCAGTGCTGCCAT
AACCATGAGTGATAACACTGCGGCCAACTTACTTCTGACAACGATCGGAGGACCGAAGGAGCTAACCGCT
TTTTTGCACAACATGGGGGATCATGTAACTCGCCTTGATCGTTGGGAACCGGAGCTGAATGAAGCCATAC
CAAACGACGAGCGTGACACCACGATGCCTGTAGCAATGGCAACAACGTTGCGCAAACTATTAACTGGCGA
ACTACTTACTCTAGCTTCCCGGCAACAATTAATAGACTGGATGGAGGCGGATAAAGTTGCAGGACCACTT
CTGCGCTCGGCCCTTCCGGCTGGCTGGTTTATTGCTGATAAATCTGGAGCCGGTGAGCGTGGGTCTCGCG
GTATCATTGCAGCACTGGGGCCAGATGGTAAGCCCTCCCGTATCGTAGTTATCTACACGACGGGGAGTCA
GGCAACTATGGATGAACGAAATAGACAGATCGCTGAGATAGGTGCCTCACTGATTAAGCATTGGTAACTG
TCAGACCAAGTTTACTCATATATACTTTAGATTGATTTAAAACTTCATTTTTAATTTAAAAGGATCTAGG
TGAAGATCCTTTTTGATAATCTCATGACCAAAATCCCTTAACGTGAGTTTTCGTTCCACTGAGCGTCAGA
CCCCGTAGAAAAGATCAAAGGATCTTCTTGAGATCCTTTTTTTCTGCGCGTAATCTGCTGCTTGCAAACA
AAAAAACCACCGCTACCAGCGGTGGTTTGTTTGCCGGATCAAGAGCTACCAACTCTTTTTCCGAAGGTAA
CTGGCTTCAGCAGAGCGCAGATACCAAATACTGTTCTTCTAGTGTAGCCGTAGTTAGGCCACCACTTCAA
GAACTCTGTAGCACCGCCTACATACCTCGCTCTGCTAATCCTGTTACCAGTGGCTGCTGCCAGTGGCGAT
AAGTCGTGTCTTACCGGGTTGGACTCAAGACGATAGTTACCGGATAAGGCGCAGCGGTCGGGCTGAACGG
GGGGTTCGTGCACACAGCCCAGCTTGGAGCGAACGACCTACACCGAACTGAGATACCTACAGCGTGAGCT
ATGAGAAAGCGCCACGCTTCCCGAAGGGAGAAAGGCGGACAGGTATCCGGTAAGCGGCAGGGTCGGAACA
GGAGAGCGCACGAGGGAGCTTCCAGGGGGAAACGCCTGGTATCTTTATAGTCCTGTCGGGTTTCGCCACC
TCTGACTTGAGCGTCGATTTTTGTGATGCTCGTCAGGGGGGCGGAGCCTATGGAAAAACGCCAGCAACGC
GGCCTTTTTACGGTTCCTGGCCTTTTGCTGGCCTTTTGCTCACATGTTCTTTCCTGCGTTATCCCCTGAT
TCTGTGGATAACCGTATTACCGCCTTTGAGTGAGCTGATACCGCTCGCCGCAGCCGAACGACCGAGCGCA
GCGAGTCAGTGAGCGAGGAAGCGGAAGAGCGCCCAATACGCAAACCGCCTCTCCCCGCGCGTTGGCCGAT
TCATTAATGCAGCTGGCACGACAGGTTTCCCGACTGGAAAGCGGGCAGTGAGCGCAACGCAATTAATGTG
AGTTAGCTCACTCATTAGGCACCCCAGGCTTTACACTTTATGCTTCCGGCTCGTATGTTGTGTGGAATTG
TGAGCGGATAACAATTTCACACAGGAAACAGCTATGACCATGATTACGCCAAGCGCGCAATTAACCCTCA
CTAAAGGGAACAAAAGCTGGAGCTGCAAGC
Features (pLannotate 1.2.2; 34 found; start..end, strand, type, name):
      5..231     +  promoter       RSV promoter: Rous sarcoma virus enhancer/promoter
    232..412     +  LTR            5' LTR (truncated): truncated 5' long terminal repeat (LTR) from HIV-1
    459..584     +  misc_feature   HIV-1 Ψ: packaging signal of human immunodeficiency virus type 1
    568..931     +  CDS            HIV-1 gag (fragment): gag protein from human immunodeficiency virus 1; gag
   1077..1310    +  misc_feature   RRE: The Rev response element (RRE) of HIV-1 allows for Rev-dependent mRNA export from the nucleus to the cytoplasm.
   1687..1713    +  CDS            Rev (fragment): human immunodeficiency virus 1 (HIV-1) Rev protein; rev; enhances nuclear export of unspliced and incompletely spliced viral mRNAs
   1720..1743    +  promoter       SV40 promoter (fragment): SV40 early promoter
   1744..1815    +  promoter       SV40 promoter (fragment): SV40 enhancer and early promoter
   1839..1974    +  rep_origin     SV40 ori: SV40 origin of replication
   2020..2616    +  CDS            PuroR (fragment): puromycin N-acetyltransferase; pac from Streptomyces; confers resistance to puromycin
   2665..2782    +  misc_feature   cPPT/CTS: central polypurine tract and central termination sequence of HIV-1
   2847..2913    +  CDS            small t antigen (fragment): SV40 (simian virus 40) small t antigen
   2920..4098    +  promoter       EF-1α promoter: strong constitutive promoter for human elongation factor EF-1α
   4119..4136    +  protein_bind   attB1 (fragment): mutant version of attB; core recombination site for the Gateway® BP reaction BP Clonase™
   4142..5572    +  CDS            IKZF1 (fragment): IKZF1_HUMAN - Also known as IK1, IKAROS, LYF1, ZNFN1A1. Experimental evidence at protein level: Swiss-Prot protein existence level 1. Transcription regulator of hematopoietic cell differentiation (PubMed:17934067). Binds gamma-satellite DNA (PubMed:17135265, PubMed:19141594). Plays a role in the development of lymphocytes, B- and T-cells. Binds and activates the enhancer (delta-A element) of the CD3-delta gene. Repressor of the TDT (fikzfterminal deoxynucleotidyltransferase) gene during thymocyte differentiation. Regulates transcription through association with both HDAC-dependent and HDAC-ind
   5574..5598    -  protein_bind   attB2: mutant version of attB; recombination site for the Gateway® BP reaction BP Clonase™
   5606..5647    +  CDS            V5 tag: epitope tag from simian virus 5
   5663..5716    +  promoter       U6 promoter (fragment): RNA polymerase III promoter for human U6 snRNA
   5758..6346    +  misc_feature   WPRE: woodchuck hepatitis virus posttranscriptional regulatory element
   6397..6416    +  misc_feature   cPPT/CTS (fragment): central polypurine tract and central termination sequence of HIV-1
   6418..6651    +  LTR            3' LTR (ΔU3): self-inactivating 3' long terminal repeat (LTR) from HIV-1
   6729..6850    +  polyA_signal   SV40 poly(A) signal: SV40 polyadenylation signal
   6890..7025    +  rep_origin     SV40 ori: SV40 origin of replication
   7046..7064    -  promoter       T7 promoter: promoter for bacteriophage T7 RNA polymerase
   7072..7227    +  CDS            lacZα (fragment): LacZα fragment of β-galactosidase; lacZ fragment
   7232..7660    +  rep_origin     f1 ori (sequence partly withheld): f1 bacteriophage origin of replication; arrow indicates direction of (+) strand synthesis
   7713..7817    +  promoter       AmpR promoter: bla
   7818..8678    +  CDS            AmpR: β-lactamase; bla; confers resistance to ampicillin, carbenicillin, and related antibiotics
   8849..9437    +  rep_origin     ori: high-copy-number ColE1/pMB1/pBR322/pUC origin of replication
   9620..9712    +  CDS            lacI (fragment): lac repressor; lacI; The lac repressor binds to the lac operator to inhibit transcription in E. coli. This inhibition can be relieved by adding lactose or isopropyl-β-D-thiogalactopyranoside (IPTG).
   9725..9746    +  protein_bind   CAP binding site: CAP binding activates transcription in the presence of cAMP. E. coli catabolite activator protein
   9761..9791    +  promoter       lac promoter: promoter for the E. coli lac operon
   9799..9815    +  protein_bind   lac operator: The lac repressor binds to the lac operator to inhibit transcription in E. coli. This inhibition can be relieved by adding lactose or isopropyl-β-D-thiogalactopyranoside (IPTG). lac repressor encoded by lacI
   9860..9878    +  promoter       T3 promoter: promoter for bacteriophage T3 RNA polymerase
