[The description below was written by a language model from this plasmid's Addgene catalogue record and pLannotate feature annotations shown in this document.]
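Description:
TFORF3489 is a lentiviral mammalian expression plasmid built on the pLX_TRC317 backbone, carrying the human transcription factor IKZF1 (IKAROS), a regulator of haematopoietic and lymphocyte differentiation. It belongs to a barcoded transcription factor ORF collection in which each ORF is paired with a unique 24-bp barcode, so that individual factors can be identified in pooled overexpression screens. In bacteria it is maintained through a high-copy ColE1/pUC-type origin with ampicillin resistance, and an f1 origin is also present. The depositor warns that the plasmid may recombine, as lentiviral vectors with repeated LTRs sometimes do.

The viral portion has a third-generation layout. An RSV promoter drives a truncated HIV-1 5' LTR, followed by the Ψ packaging signal, a gag fragment, the RRE for Rev-dependent export, and a cPPT/CTS. A self-inactivating ΔU3 3' LTR and an SV40 poly(A) signal close the transfer cassette.

Two expression units lie between the LTRs. An SV40 promoter drives puromycin N-acetyltransferase for selecting transduced cells. Downstream of it, the EF-1α promoter drives the IKZF1 ORF, which was inserted by Gateway cloning and is therefore flanked by attB1 and attB2. A C-terminal V5 epitope tag follows attB2 and allows detection of the protein. A WPRE after the ORF enhances transcript expression. The barcode is not annotated in the feature table; a short fragment matching the U6 promoter lies between the V5 tag and the WPRE, but the record does not state its function. The 9,901-nt sequence record agrees with the catalogued backbone and insert sizes.
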