Addgene plasmid #144965: TFORF3489
Purpose: Lentiviral vector for overexpressing transcription factor ORFs with unique 24-bp barcodes. Barcodes facilitate identification of transcription factors in pooled screens.
Depositing lab: Feng Zhang. Depositing organization: Broad Institute. Publication: A transcription factor atlas of directed differentiation. Joung J, Ma S, Tay T, Geiger-Schuller KR, Kirchgatterer PC, Verdine VK, Guo B, Arias-Garcia MA, Allen WE, Singh A, Kuksenko O, Abudayyeh OO, Gootenberg JS, Fu Z, Macrae RK, Buenrostro JD, Regev A, Zhang F. Cell. 2023 Jan 5;186(1):209-229.e26. doi: 10.1016/j.cell.2022.11.026. PubMed 36608654.
Backbone
  Vector backbone: pLX_TRC317
  Backbone manufacturer: Broad Institute Genetic Perturbation Platform
  Backbone size w/o insert (bp): 8264
  Vector type: Mammalian Expression, Lentiviral
  Selectable markers: Puromycin
Growth in bacteria
  Bacterial resistance: Ampicillin, 100 μg/mL
  Growth temperature: 37°C
  Growth strain: NEB Stable
  Copy number: High Copy
Gene/Insert
  Gene/Insert name: IKZF1
  Species: H. sapiens (human)
  Insert size (bp): 1637
  Entrez Gene: IKZF1 (a.k.a. CVID13, Hs.54452, IK1, IKAROS, LYF1, LyF-1, PPP1R92, PRO0758, ZNFN1A1)
  Promoter: EF1a
  Tag / fusion protein: V5 (C terminal on insert)
  Cloning method: Gateway Cloning
  Sequencing primers: 5′ GGGTGGAGACTGAAGTTAGGCCAG; 3′ CACATAGCGTAAAAGGAGCAACATAG
Resource information
  A portion of this plasmid was derived from a plasmid made by: Broad Institute Genetic Perturbation Platform
Terms and licenses: Academic/Nonprofit Terms; Industry Terms: Not Available to Industry
Depositor comments: NM_001291837.1 Please test multiple small colonies in case of plasmid recombination. To make this collection available in a timely manner, a portion of this collection was not fully sequenced by Addgene. If an Addgene verified full plasmid sequence is not available, please contact us prior to placing an order to request the full sequence.
How to cite: TFORF3489 was a gift from Feng Zhang (Addgene plasmid # 144965 ; http://n2t.net/addgene:144965 ; RRID:Addgene_144965)
