>Addgene plasmid #144965 | TFORF3489 | depositor partial sequence | sequence record 287010 | Insert
ATCGATTGATCAACAAGTTTGTACAAAAAAGTTGGCATGGATGCTGATGAGGGTCAAGACATGTCCCAAG
TTTCAGGGAAGGAAAGCCCCCCTGTAAGCGATACTCCAGATGAGGGCGATGAGCCCATGCCGATCCCCGA
GGACCTCTCCACCACCTCGGGAGGACAGCAAAGCTCCAAGAGTGACAGAGTCGTGGCCAGTAATGTTAAA
GTAGAGACTCAGAGTGATGAAGAGAATGGGCGTGCCTGTGAAATGAATGGGGAAGAATGTGCGGAGGATT
TACGAATGCTTGATGCCTCGGGAGAGAAAATGAATGGCTCCCACAGGGACCAAGGCAGCTCGGCTTTGTC
GGGAGTTGGAGGCATTCGACTTCCTAACGGAAAACTAAAGTGTGATATCTGTGGGATCATTTGCATCGGG
CCCAATGTGCTCATGGTTCACAAAAGAAGCCACACTGGAGAACGGCCCTTCCAGTGCAATCAGTGCGGGG
CCTCATTCACCCAGAAGGGCAACCTGCTCCGGCACATCAAGCTGCATTCCGGGGAGAAGCCCTTCAAATG
CCACCTCTGCAACTACGCCTGCCGCCGGAGGGACGCCCTCACTGGCCACCTGAGGACGCACTCCGTCATT
AAAGAAGAAACTAATCACAGTGAAATGGCAGAAGACCTGTGCAAGATAGGATCAGAGAGATCTCTCGTGC
TGGACAGACTAGCAAGTAACGTCGCCAAACGTAAGAGCTCTATGCCTCAGAAATTTCTTGGGGACAAGGG
CCTGTCCGACACGCCCTACGACAGCAGCGCCAGCTACGAGAAGGAGAACGAAATGATGAAGTCCCACGTG
ATGGACCAAGCCATCAACAACGCCATCAACTACCTGGGGGCCGAGTCCCTGCGCCCGCTGGTGCAGACGC
CCCCGGGCGGTTCCGAGGTGGTCCCGGTCATCAGCCCGATGTACCAGCTGCACAAGCCGCTCGCGGAGGG
CACCCCGCGCTCCAACCACTCGGCCCAGGACAGCGCCGTGGAGAACCTGCTGCTGCTCTCCAAGGCCAAG
TTGGTGCCCTCGGAGCGCGAGGCGTCCCCGAGCAACAGCTGCCAAGACTCCACGGACACCGAGAGCAACA
ACGAGGAGCAGCGCAGCGGTCTCATCTACCTGACCAACCACATCGCCCCGCACGCGCGCAACGGGCTGTC
GCTCAAGGAGGAGCACCGCGCCTACGACCTGCTGCGCGCCGCCTCCGAGAACTCGCAGGACGCGCTCCGC
GTGGTCAGCACCAGCGGGGAGCAGATGAAGGTGTACAAGTGCGAACACTGCCGGGTGCTCTTCCTGGATC
ACGTCATGTACACCATCCACATGGGCTGCCACGGCTTCCGTGATCCTTTTGAGTGCAACATGTGCGGCTA
CCACAGCCAGGACCGGTACGAGTTCTCGTCGCACATAACGCGAGGGGAGCACCGCTTCCACATGAGCTAC
CCAACTTTCTTGTACAAAGTGGTTGATATCGGTAAGCCTATCCCTAACCCTCTCCTCGGTCTCGATTCTA
CGTAGTAATGAACTAGTCCGTAACTTGAAAGTATTTCGATTTCTTGGCTTTATATATCTTGTGGAAAGGA
CGACTGCACAGGTGAAGTGAGACAATT
