>Addgene plasmid #144965 | TFORF3489 | depositor partial sequence | sequence record 287011 | Barcode
CTGCACAGGTGAAGTGAGACAATT
